>Addgene plasmid #228326 | pMT1487 | addgene full sequence | sequence record 457089 | Addgene NGS Result
GACGAAAGGGCCTCGTGATACGCCTATTTTTATAGGTTAATGTCATGATAATAATGGTTTCTTAGACGTC
AGGTGGCACTTTTCGGGGAAATGTGCGCGGAACCCCTATTTGTTTATTTTTCTAAATACATTCAAATATG
TATCCGCTCATGAGACAATAACCCTGATAAATGCTTCAATAATATTGAAAAAGGAAGAGTATGAGTATTC
AACATTTCCGTGTCGCCCTTATTCCCTTTTTTGCGGCATTTTGCCTTCCTGTTTTTGCTCACCCAGAAAC
GCTGGTGAAAGTAAAAGATGCTGAAGATCAGTTGGGTGCACGAGTGGGTTACATCGAACTGGATCTCAAC
AGCGGTAAGATCCTTGAGAGTTTTCGCCCCGAAGAACGTTTTCCAATGATGAGCACTTTTAAAGTTCTGC
TATGTGGCGCGGTATTATCCCGTATTGACGCCGGGCAAGAGCAACTCGGTCGCCGCATACACTATTCTCA
GAATGACTTGGTTGAGTACTCACCAGTCACAGAAAAGCATCTTACGGATGGCATGACAGTAAGAGAATTA
TGCAGTGCTGCCATAACCATGAGTGATAACACTGCGGCCAACTTACTTCTGACAACGATCGGAGGACCGA
AGGAGCTAACCGCTTTTTTGCACAACATGGGGGATCATGTAACTCGCCTTGATCGTTGGGAACCGGAGCT
GAATGAAGCCATACCAAACGACGAGCGTGACACCACGATGCCTGTAGCAATGGCAACAACGTTGCGCAAA
CTATTAACTGGCGAACTACTTACTCTAGCTTCCCGGCAACAATTAATAGACTGGATGGAGGCGGATAAAG
TTGCAGGACCACTTCTGCGCTCGGCCCTTCCGGCTGGCTGGTTTATTGCTGATAAATCTGGAGCCGGTGA
GCGTGGGTCTCGCGGTATCATTGCAGCACTGGGGCCAGATGGTAAGCCCTCCCGTATCGTAGTTATCTAC
ACGACGGGGAGTCAGGCAACTATGGATGAACGAAATAGACAGATCGCTGAGATAGGTGCCTCACTGATTA
AGCATTGGTAACTGTCAGACCAAGTTTACTCATATATACTTTAGATTGATTTAAAACTTCATTTTTAATT
TAAAAGGATCTAGGTGAAGATCCTTTTTGATAATCTCATGACCAAAATCCCTTAACGTGAGTTTTCGTTC
CACTGAGCGTCAGACCCCGTAGAAAAGATCAAAGGATCTTCTTGAGATCCTTTTTTTCTGCGCGTAATCT
GCTGCTTGCAAACAAAAAAACCACCGCTACCAGCGGTGGTTTGTTTGCCGGATCAAGAGCTACCAACTCT
TTTTCCGAAGGTAACTGGCTTCAGCAGAGCGCAGATACCAAATACTGTTCTTCTAGTGTAGCCGTAGTTA
GGCCACCACTTCAAGAACTCTGTAGCACCGCCTACATACCTCGCTCTGCTAATCCTGTTACCAGTGGCTG
CTGCCAGTGGCGATAAGTCGTGTCTTACCGGGTTGGACTCAAGACGATAGTTACCGGATAAGGCGCAGCG
GTCGGGCTGAACGGGGGGTTCGTGCACACAGCCCAGCTTGGAGCGAACGACCTACACCGAACTGAGATAC
CTACAGCGTGAGCTATGAGAAAGCGCCACGCTTCCCGAAGGGAGAAAGGCGGACAGGTATCCGGTAAGCG
GCAGGGTCGGAACAGGAGAGCGCACGAGGGAGCTTCCAGGGGGAAACGCCTGGTATCTTTATAGTCCTGT
CGGGTTTCGCCACCTCTGACTTGAGCGTCGATTTTTGTGATGCTCGTCAGGGGGGCGGAGCCTATGGAAA
AACGCCAGCAACGCGGCCTTTTTACGGTTCCTGGCCTTTTGCTGGCCTTTTGCTCACATGTTCTTTCCTG
CGTTATCCCCTGATTCTGTGGATAACCGTATTACCGCCTTTGAGTGAGCTGATACCGCTCGCCGCAGCCG
AACGACCGAGCGCAGCGAGTCAGTGAGCGAGGAAGCGGAAGAGCGCCCAATACGCAAACCGCCTCTCCCC
GCGCGTTGGCCGATTCATTAATGCAGCTGGCACGACAGGTTTCCCGACTGGAAAGCGGGCAGTGAGCGCA
ACGCAATTAATGTGAGTTAGCTCACTCATTAGGCACCCCAGGCTTTACACTTTATGCTTCCGGCTCGTAT
GTTGTGTGGAATTGTGAGCGGATAACAATTTCACACAGGAAACAGCTATGACCATGATTACGCCGCTAGC
CATGGTTGTGCGACAGATTCACTGTGAAAGACTGTTCATTATACCCACGTTTCACTGGGAGATGTAAGCC
TTAGGTGTTTTACCCTGATTAGATAATACAATAACCAACAGAAATACGAGAATCTAAACTAATTTCGATG
ATTCATTTTTCTTTTTACCGCGCTGCCTCTTTTGGCAATTCTTTCACCTATATTCTACCTTCTCTTTCCT
TTTGTTCTAAACTTATTACCAGCTATCTATGTCGAATCAAGAAGAAGGACTTAAACTGTGGGGTGGCAGG
TTTACTGGGGCTACTGACCCCTTGATGGATTTGTATAACGCTTCCTTACCTTACGACAAGAAAATGTACA
AGGTGGATTTAGAAGGAACAAAAGTTTACACTGAGGGCCTGGAGAAAATTAATTTGCTAACTAAAGACGA
ACTAAGTGAGATTCATCGTGGTCTCAAATTGATTGAAGCAGAGTGGGCAGAAGGGAAGTTTGTTGAGAAG
CCAGGGGATGAGGATATTCACACTGCTAATGAACGTCGCTTGGGTGAGTTGATTGGTCGTGGAATCTCTG
GTAAGGTTCATACCGGAAGGTCTAGAAATGATCAAGTTGCCACTGATATGCGGTTGTATGTCAGAGACAA
TCTAACTCAGTTGGCTGACTATCTGAAGCAGTTCATTCAAGTAATCATCAAGAGAGCTGAACAGGAAATA
GACGTCTTGATGCCCGGTTATACTCACTTGCAAAGAGCTCAACCAATCAGATGGTCTCACTGGTTGAGCA
TGTATGCTACCTATTTCACTGAAGATTATGAGAGACTGAATCAAATCGTTAAAAGGTTGAACAAATCCCC
ATTGGGAGCTGGAGCTTTGGCTGGTCATCCTTATGGAATTGATCGTGAATACATTGCTGAGAGATTAGGG
TTTGATTCTGTTATTGGTAATTCTTTGGCCGCTGTTTCAGACAGAGATTTTGTAGTCGAAACCATGTTCT
GGTCTTCGTTGTTTATGAATCATATTTCTCGATTCTCAGAAGATTTGATCATTTACTCCACTGGAGAGTT
TGGATTTATCAAGTTGGCAGATGCTTATTCTACTGGATCTTCTCTGATGCCTCAAAAAAAAAACCCAGAC
TCTTTGGAGTTATTGAGGGGTAAATCTGGTAGATGTTTTGGGGCCTTGGCTGGTTTCCTCATGTCTATTA
AGTCCATTCCGTCAACCTATAACAAAGATATGCAAGAGGATAAGGAGCCTTTATTTGATACTCTAATCAC
TGTAGAGCACTCGATTTTGATAGCATCCGGTGTAGTTTCTACCTTGAACATTGATGCCGAACGAATGAAG
AATGCTCTAACTATGGATATGCTGGCTACAGATCTTGCCGACTATTTAGTTAGAAGGGGAGTTCCATTCA
GAGAAACTCACCACATTTCTGGTGAATGTGTCAGACAAGCCGAGGAGTTGAACCTTTCTGGTATTGATCA
GTTGTCCCTCGAACAATTGAAATCCATTGACTCCCGTTTTGAGGCTGATGTGGCTTCAACGTTTGACTTT
GAAGCCAGTGTTGAAAAAAGAACTGCCACCGGAGGAACTTCTAAGACTGCTGTTTTAAAGCAATTGGATG
CACTGAATGAAAAGCTAGAGTCTTGACTGCAGGTCGACTCTAGAGGATCCTATGTATGATACGAAACGTA
CCGTATCGTTAAGGTAGCGTCAAAATTTAACTGTTCTAACCCCTACTTGACAGCAATATATAAACAGAAG
GAAGCTGCCCTGTCTTAAACCTTTTTTTTTATCATCATTATTAGCTTACTTTCATAATTGCGACTGGTTC
CAACTAGTATGGTTTCTAAGGGTGAAGAGTTGTTCACTGGTGTTGTTCCAATCTTGGTTGAGTTGGACGG
TGACGTTAACGGACACAAGTTCTCTGTTTCTGGTGAAGGTGAGGGTGACGCTACTTACGGAAAGTTGACT
TTGAAGTTCATCTGTACTACTGGTAAGTTGCCAGTTCCATGGCCAACTTTGGTTACTACTTTGACTTACG
GTGTTCAGTGTTTCTCCAGATACCCAGACCACATGAAGCAGCACGATTTCTTCAAGTCTGCTATGCCAGA
GGGTTACGTTCAAGAGAGAACTATCTTCTTCAAGGACGACGGTAACTACAAGACTAGAGCTGAGGTTAAG
TTCGAGGGTGACACATTGGTTAACAGAATCGAGTTGAAGGGTATCGACTTCAAAGAGGACGGAAACATCT
TGGGTCACAAGTTGGAGTACAACTACAACTCCCACAACGTTTACATCATGGCTGACAAGCAGAAGAACGG
TATCAAGGTTAACTTCAAGATCAGACACAACATCGAGGACGGTTCCGTTCAATTGGCTGACCACTACCAA
CAGAACACTCCAATTGGTGACGGTCCAGTTTTGTTGCCAGACAACCACTACTTGTCCACTCAATCCGCTT
TGTCCAAGGACCCAAACGAGAAGAGAGATCACATGGTTTTGTTGGAGTTCGTTACTGCTGCTGGTATCAC
TTTGGGTATGGACGAGTTGTACAAGTAACTCGAGCCTTAGACATGACTGTTCCTCAGTTCAAGTTGGGCA
CTTACGAGAAGACCGGTCTTGCTAGATTCTAATCAAGAGGATGTCAGAATGCCATTTGCCTGAGAGATGC
AGGCTTCATTTTTGATACTTTTTTATTTGTAACCTATATAGTATAGGATTTTTTTTGTCATTTTGTTTCT
TCTCGTACGAGCTTGCTCCTGATCAGCCTATCTCGCAGCTGATGAATATCTTGTGGTAGGGGTTTGGGAA
AATCATTCGAGTTTGATGTTTTTCTTGGTATTTCCCACTCCTCTTCAGAGTACAGAAGATTAAGTGAGAC
GTTCGTTTGTGCAAGCTTAGATCCCCGGGTACCGAGCTCGAATTCGCCGTACCACTTCAAAACACCCAAG
CACAGCATACTAAATTTCCCCTCTTTCTTCCTCTAGGGTGTCGTTAATTACCCGTACTAAAGGTTTGGAA
AAGAAAAAAGAGACCGCCTCGTTTCTTTTTCTTCGTCGAAAAAGGCAATAAAAATTTTTATCACGTTTCT
TTTTCTTGAAAATTTTTTTTTTTGATTTTTTTCTCTTTCGATGACCTCCCATTGATATTTAAGTTAATAA
ACGGTCTTCAATTTCTCAAGTTTCAGTTTCATTTTTCTTGTTCTATTACAACTTTTTTTACTTCTTGCTC
ATTAGAAAGAAAGCATAGCAATCTAATCTAAGTTTTAATTACAAAATGAAGAAGCCAGAGTTGACTGCTA
CTTCCGTTGAGAAGTTCTTGATCGAGAAGTTCGACTCCGTTTCCGACTTGATGCAATTGTCTGAAGGTGA
AGAGTCCAGAGCTTTCTCCTTTGACGTTGGTGGTAGAGGTTACGTTTTGAGAGTTAATTCCTGTGCTGAC
GGTTTCTACAAGGACAGATACGTTTACAGACACTTCGCTTCCGCTGCTTTGCCAATTCCAGAGGTTTTGG
ACATTGGTGAGTTCTCCGAGTCCTTGACTTACTGTATCTCCAGAAGAGCTCAGGGAGTTACATTGCAAGA
CTTGCCAGAAACTGAGTTGCCAGCTGTTTTGCAACCAGTTGCTGAAGCTATGGACGCTATTGCTGCTGCT
GACTTGTCTCAAACTTCTGGTTTTGGTCCATTCGGTCCACAGGGTATTGGTCAGTACACTACTTGGAGAG
ACTTCATCTGTGCTATCGCTGACCCACATGTTTACCACTGGCAAACTGTTATGGACGATACTGTTTCCGC
TTCCGTTGCTCAGGCTTTGGACGAATTGATGTTGTGGGCTGAAGATTGTCCTGAGGTTAGACATTTGGTT
CACGCTGACTTCGGTTCCAACAACGTTTTGACTGACAACGGTAGAATCACTGCTGTTATCGACTGGTCCG
AAGCTATGTTCGGTGACTCTCAATACGAGGTTGCTAACATCTTCTTTTGGAGACCATGGTTGGCTTGTAT
GGAACAGCAGACTAGATACTTCGAGAGAAGACACCCAGAATTGGCTGGTTCCCCAAGATTGAGAGCTTAC
ATGTTGAGAATCGGTTTGGACCAGTTGTACCAGTCCTTGGTTGATGGTAACTTCGATGATGCTGCTTGGG
CTCAAGGTAGATGTGACGCTATCGTTAGATCCGGTGCTGGTACTGTTGGTAGAACTCAGATTGCTAGAAG
ATCCGCTGCTGTTTGGACTGACGGTTGTGTTGAAGTTTTGGCTGACTCCGGTAACAGAAGACCATCCACT
AGACCAAGAGCTAAAGAGGTTGGTAGAGTTTAAGTATTAAGAACGTTATTTATATTTCAAATTTTTCTTT
TTTTTCTCTACAGACGCTGTACGCATGTAACATTATACTGAAAACCTTGCTTGAGAAGGTTTTGGGACGC
TCGAAGATCCAGCTGCATTAATGAATCGGCCAACGCGCGGGGAGAGGCGGTTTGCGTATTGGGCGCTCTT
CCGCTTCCTCGGAATTCACTGGCCGTCGTTTTACAACGTCGTGACTGGGAAAACCCTGGCGTTACCCAAC
TTAATCGCCTTGCAGCACATCCCCCTTTCGCCAGCTGGCGTAATAGCGAAGAGGCCCGCACCGATCGCCC
TTCCCAACAGTTGCGCAGCCTGAATGGCGAATGGCGCCTGATGCGGTATTTTCTCCTTACGCATCTGTGC
GGTATTTCACACCGCATATGGTGCACTCTCAGTACAATCTGCTCTGATGCCGCATAGTTAAGCCAGCCCC
GACACCCGCCAACACCCGCTGACGCGCCCTGACGGGCTTGTCTGCTCCCGGCATCCGCTTACAGACAAGC
TGTGACCGTCTCCGGGAGCTGCATGTGTCAGAGGTTTTCACCGTCATCACCGAAACGCGCGA
Features (pLannotate 1.2.2; 22 found; start..end, strand, type, name):
     96..200     +  promoter       AmpR promoter: bla
    201..1061    +  CDS            AmpR: β-lactamase; bla; confers resistance to ampicillin, carbenicillin, and related antibiotics
   1232..1820    +  rep_origin     ori: high-copy-number ColE1/pMB1/pBR322/pUC origin of replication
   2003..2095    +  CDS            lacI (fragment): lac repressor; lacI; The lac repressor binds to the lac operator to inhibit transcription in E. coli. This inhibition can be relieved by adding lactose or isopropyl-β-D-thiogalactopyranoside (IPTG).
   2108..2129    +  protein_bind   CAP binding site: CAP binding activates transcription in the presence of cAMP. E. coli catabolite activator protein
   2144..2174    +  promoter       lac promoter: promoter for the E. coli lac operon
   2182..2198    +  protein_bind   lac operator: The lac repressor binds to the lac operator to inhibit transcription in E. coli. This inhibition can be relieved by adding lactose or isopropyl-β-D-thiogalactopyranoside (IPTG). lac repressor encoded by lacI
   2243..2311    +  CDS            DED81 (fragment): SYNC_SACPA - Protein inferred from homology: Swiss-Prot protein existence level 3. From Saccharomyces paradoxus (Yeast) (Saccharomyces douglasii).
   2503..3867    +  CDS            ARG4: ARLY_YEAST - Experimental evidence at protein level: Swiss-Prot protein existence level 1. From Saccharomyces cerevisiae (strain ATCC 204508 / S288c) (Baker's yeast).
   3877..3900    -  misc_feature   MCS (fragment): pUC18/19 multiple cloning site
   3940..4063    +  promoter       AOX1 promoter (fragment): Pichia pastoris AOX1; inducible promoter, regulated by methanol
   4069..4785    +  CDS            EGFP: EGFP is a basic (constitutively fluorescent) green fluorescent protein published in 1996, derived from Aequorea victoria. It is reported to be a rapidly-maturing weak dimer with moderate acid sensitivity.
   4794..4859    +  CDS            AOX1 (fragment): ALOX1_KOMPC - Experimental evidence at protein level: Swiss-Prot protein existence level 1. Major isoform of alcohol oxidase, which catalyzes the oxidation of methanol to formaldehyde and hydrogen peroxide, the first step in the methanol utilization pathway of methylotrophic yeasts. From Komagataella phaffii (strain ATCC 76273 / CBS 7435 / CECT 11047 / NRRL Y-11430 / Wegner 21-1) (Yeast) (Pichia pastoris).
   4863..5109    +  terminator     AOX1 terminator: Pichia pastoris AOX1; transcription terminator for AOX1
   5130..5155    -  misc_feature   MCS (fragment): pUC18/19 multiple cloning site
   5154..5492    +  promoter       TEF1 promoter (fragment): S. cerevisiae TEF1; promoter for EF-1α
   5506..6528    +  CDS            hph: KHYB_ECOLX - Experimental evidence at protein level: Swiss-Prot protein existence level 1. The aminoglycoside phosphotransferases achieve inactivation of their antibiotic substrates by phosphorylation. Only phosphorylates hygromycin and closely related compounds such as demethyl analogs and destomycin. From Escherichia coli.
   6543..6656    +  terminator     CYC1 terminator (fragment): S. cerevisiae CYC1; transcription terminator for CYC1
   6659..6716    -  CDS            lacI (fragment): lac repressor; lacI; The lac repressor binds to the lac operator to inhibit transcription in E. coli. This inhibition can be relieved by adding lactose or isopropyl-β-D-thiogalactopyranoside (IPTG).
   6734..6891    +  CDS            lacZα (fragment): LacZα fragment of β-galactosidase; lacZ fragment
   6897..6996    -  misc_feature   bom (fragment): basis of mobility region from pBR322
   7098..1       -  CDS            rop (fragment) (across the origin): Rop protein, which maintains plasmids at low copy number; rop
