[The description below was written by a language model from this plasmid's Addgene catalogue record and pLannotate feature annotations shown in this document.]
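Description:
pMT1487 is a 7.1 kb yeast expression reporter plasmid built on a pUC19 backbone. In E. coli it is propagated through the high-copy ColE1/pUC origin and selected with the ampicillin resistance gene (bla) under its native promoter. Remnants of the pUC lac region (CAP site, lac promoter and operator, lacZα and lacI fragments) are also detected. No yeast replication origin is annotated, so the plasmid is probably meant for chromosomal integration, although the record does not state this.

The payload is EGFP, the Aequorea victoria-derived green fluorescent protein, placed under KpPhl1.23, a synthetic promoter regulated by 2,4-diacetylphloroglucinol (DAPG). The automated annotation recognises only a short AOX1 promoter fragment directly upstream of the EGFP coding sequence, which suggests the synthetic promoter uses an AOX1-derived core. The operator portion of the promoter is not annotated. Transcription ends at the AOX1 terminator from Komagataella phaffii (Pichia pastoris). The "Kp" prefix and the AOX1 elements point to K. phaffii as the likely host, but the catalogue lists only "yeast expression".

Selection in yeast relies on a hygromycin phosphotransferase (hph) cassette driven by a TEF1 promoter fragment and closed by a CYC1 terminator fragment. An ARG4 (argininosuccinate lyase) sequence matching the S. cerevisiae gene, with a small flanking DED81 fragment, sits upstream of the reporter. It could act as an auxotrophic marker or a homology region for targeting, but its role is not recorded. No DAPG-responsive regulator is annotated, so that factor is presumably supplied from another construct or from the host strain. The plasmid serves as a fluorescent readout for characterising strong inducible synthetic promoters in yeast.
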