Addgene plasmid #228326: pMT1487
Purpose: 2,4-Diacetylphloroglucinol (DAPG)-regulatable EGFP expression
Depositing lab: Jun Ishii. Depositing organization: Kobe University. Publication: Designing strong inducible synthetic promoters in yeasts. Tominaga M, Shima Y, Nozaki K, Ito Y, Someda M, Shoya Y, Hashii N, Obata C, Matsumoto-Kitano M, Suematsu K, Matsukawa T, Hosoya K, Hashiba N, Kondo A, Ishii J. Nat Commun. 2024 Dec 19;15(1):10653. doi: 10.1038/s41467-024-54865-z. PubMed 39702268.
Backbone
  Vector backbone: pUC19
  Vector type: Yeast Expression, Synthetic Biology
  Selectable markers: Hygromycin
Growth in bacteria
  Bacterial resistance: Ampicillin, 100 μg/mL
  Growth temperature: 37°C
  Growth strain: DH5alpha
  Copy number: High Copy
Gene/Insert
  Gene/Insert name: EGFP
  Species: Synthetic; Aequorea victoria
  Promoter: 2,4-Diacetylphloroglucinol-regulatable synthetic promoter (KpPhl1.23)
  Cloning method: Ligation Independent Cloning
Terms and licenses: Academic/Nonprofit Terms; Industry Terms: Not Available to Industry
How to cite: pMT1487 was a gift from Jun Ishii (Addgene plasmid # 228326 ; http://n2t.net/addgene:228326 ; RRID:Addgene_228326)
